Addgene plasmid #221643: p8221 pLIX-PTPN14
Purpose: Doxycycline-inducible overexpression of human WT PTPN14
Depositing lab: Elizabeth White. Depositing organization: University of Pennsylvania. Publication: HPV18 E7 inhibits LATS1 kinase and activates YAP1 by degrading PTPN14. Blakely WJ, Hatterschide J, White EA. mBio. 2024 Sep 9:e0181124. doi: 10.1128/mbio.01811-24. PubMed 39248565.
Backbone
  Vector backbone: pLIX_402 GAW
  Vector type: Lentiviral
  Selectable markers: Puromycin
Growth in bacteria
  Bacterial resistance: Ampicillin, 100 μg/mL
  Growth temperature: 30°C
  Growth strain: NEB Stable
  Copy number: Low Copy
Gene/Insert
  Gene/Insert name: PTPN14
  Species: H. sapiens (human)
  Entrez Gene: PTPN14 (a.k.a. CATLPH, PEZ, PTP36, PTPD2)
  Tag / fusion protein: HA (C terminal on insert)
  Cloning method: Gateway Cloning
Terms and licenses: Academic/Nonprofit Terms; Industry Terms: Not Available to Industry
Depositor comments: Please visit https://doi.org/10.1101/2024.03.07.583953 for bioRxiv preprint.
How to cite: p8221 pLIX-PTPN14 was a gift from Elizabeth White (Addgene plasmid # 221643 ; http://n2t.net/addgene:221643 ; RRID:Addgene_221643)
