[The description below was written by a language model from this plasmid's Addgene catalogue record and pLannotate feature annotations shown in this document.]
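Description:
p8221 pLIX-PTPN14 is a lentiviral transfer plasmid built on the pLIX_402 GAW backbone for doxycycline-inducible overexpression of wild-type human PTPN14, a protein tyrosine phosphatase annotated as a negative regulator of YAP in the Hippo pathway. The PTPN14 open reading frame was introduced by Gateway cloning and sits between attB1 and attB2 remnants immediately downstream of a tight TRE promoter (seven tet operators fused to a minimal CMV promoter). The catalogue entry lists a C-terminal HA tag on the insert. The feature table does not annotate an HA tag as such, showing only a short fragment called as a His tag just past attB2, so the tag is supported by the catalogue fields rather than the annotation.

The vector is an all-in-one Tet-On design. A constitutive human PGK promoter drives a second cassette encoding puromycin N-acetyltransferase followed by the reverse tetracycline transactivator rtTA3, so transduced cells can be selected with puromycin and also produce the transactivator that switches on the TRE promoter when doxycycline is added. A WPRE follows to enhance transcript expression. The viral framework is a self-inactivating HIV-1 design: an RSV promoter fused to a truncated 5' LTR, the Ψ packaging signal, RRE and cPPT/CTS upstream of the payload, and a ΔU3 3' LTR downstream, followed by an SV40 polyadenylation signal and SV40 origin. In bacteria the plasmid carries ampicillin resistance and a ColE1/pUC-type origin, although the depositor lists it as low copy. The associated publication concerns HPV18 E7-mediated degradation of PTPN14 and the resulting YAP1 activation, consistent with use for controlled restoration or overexpression of PTPN14 in human cells.
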