Features (pLannotate 1.2.2; 29 found; start..end, strand, type, name):
     53..367     +  promoter       tight TRE promoter: Tet-responsive promoter PTight, consisting of seven tet operator sequences followed by the minimal CMV promoter
    397..414     +  protein_bind   attB1 (fragment): mutant version of attB; core recombination site for the Gateway® BP reaction BP Clonase™
    423..3983    +  CDS            PTPN14: PTN14_HUMAN - Also known as PEZ, PTPD2. Experimental evidence at protein level: Swiss-Prot protein existence level 1. Protein tyrosine phosphatase which may play a role in the regulation of lymphangiogenesis, cell-cell adhesion, cell-matrix adhesion, cell migration, cell growth and also regulates TGF-beta gene expression, thereby modulating epithelial-mesenchymal transition. Mediates beta-catenin dephosphorylation at adhesion junctions. Acts as a negative regulator of the oncogenic property of YAP, a downstream target of the hippo pathway, in a cell density-dependent manner. May function as a
   3991..4008    -  protein_bind   attB2 (fragment): mutant version of attB; core recombination site for the Gateway® BP reaction BP Clonase™
   4058..4076    +  CDS            9xHis (fragment): 9xHis affinity tag
   4086..4596    +  promoter       hPGK promoter: human phosphoglycerate kinase 1 promoter
   4606..5202    +  CDS            PuroR (fragment): puromycin N-acetyltransferase; pac from Streptomyces; confers resistance to puromycin
   5257..5954    +  CDS            rtTA3 (fragment): reverse tetracycline transactivator 3 activates expression from Tet-responsive promoters in the presence of doxycycline
   5884..5994    +  CDS            VP48: 3 tandem repeats of the minimal activation domain of herpes simplex virus VP16 (Cheng et al., 2013)
   6030..6578    +  misc_feature   WPRE (fragment): woodchuck hepatitis virus posttranscriptional regulatory element
   6604..6675    +  CDS            nef (fragment): NEF_HV1Z2 - Experimental evidence at protein level: Swiss-Prot protein existence level 1. Extracellular Nef protein targets CD4(+) T-lymphocytes for apoptosis by interacting with CXCR4 surface receptors. From Human immunodeficiency virus type 1 group M subtype D (isolate Z2/CDC-Z34) (HIV-1).
   6677..6910    +  LTR            3' LTR (ΔU3): self-inactivating 3' long terminal repeat (LTR) from HIV-1
   6982..7103    +  polyA_signal   SV40 poly(A) signal: SV40 polyadenylation signal
   7143..7278    +  rep_origin     SV40 ori: SV40 origin of replication
   7286..7349    +  promoter       AmpR promoter: bla
   7350..8210    +  CDS            AmpR: β-lactamase; bla; confers resistance to ampicillin, carbenicillin, and related antibiotics
   8381..8969    +  rep_origin     ori: high-copy-number ColE1/pMB1/pBR322/pUC origin of replication
   9152..9244    +  CDS            lacI (fragment): lac repressor; lacI; The lac repressor binds to the lac operator to inhibit transcription in E. coli. This inhibition can be relieved by adding lactose or isopropyl-β-D-thiogalactopyranoside (IPTG).
   9257..9278    +  protein_bind   CAP binding site: CAP binding activates transcription in the presence of cAMP. E. coli catabolite activator protein
   9293..9323    +  promoter       lac promoter: promoter for the E. coli lac operon
   9327..9349    +  protein_bind   lac operator (fragment): The lac repressor binds to the lac operator to inhibit transcription in E. coli. This inhibition can be relieved by adding lactose or isopropyl-β-D-thiogalactopyranoside (IPTG). lac repressor encoded by lacI
   9392..9410    +  promoter       T3 promoter: promoter for bacteriophage T3 RNA polymerase
   9438..9664    +  promoter       RSV promoter: Rous sarcoma virus enhancer/promoter
   9665..9845    +  LTR            5' LTR (truncated): truncated 5' long terminal repeat (LTR) from HIV-1
   9892..10017   +  misc_feature   HIV-1 Ψ: packaging signal of human immunodeficiency virus type 1
  10001..10364   +  CDS            HIV-1 gag (fragment): gag protein from human immunodeficiency virus 1; gag
  10510..10743   +  misc_feature   RRE: The Rev response element (RRE) of HIV-1 allows for Rev-dependent mRNA export from the nucleus to the cytoplasm.
  11120..11144   +  CDS            Rev (fragment): human immunodeficiency virus 1 (HIV-1) Rev protein; rev; enhances nuclear export of unspliced and incompletely spliced viral mRNAs
  11185..11302   +  misc_feature   cPPT/CTS: central polypurine tract and central termination sequence of HIV-1
>Addgene plasmid #221643 | p8221 pLIX-PTPN14 | addgene full sequence | sequence record 438151 | Addgene NGS Result
GGGTTTATTACAGGGACAGCAGAGATCCACTTTGGCCGCGAATCGATATGTCGAGTTTACTCCCTATCAG
TGATAGAGAACGTATGTCGAGTTTACTCCCTATCAGTGATAGAGAACGATGTCGAGTTTACTCCCTATCA
GTGATAGAGAACGTATGTCGAGTTTACTCCCTATCAGTGATAGAGAACGTATGTCGAGTTTACTCCCTAT
CAGTGATAGAGAACGTATGTCGAGTTTATCCCTATCAGTGATAGAGAACGTATGTCGAGTTTACTCCCTA
TCAGTGATAGAGAACGTATGTCGAGGTAGGCGTGTACGGTGGGAGGCCTATATAAGCAGAGCTCGTTTAG
TGAACCGTCAGATCGCCTGGAGAATTGGCTAGCATCGATTGATCAACAAGTTTGTACAAAAAAGTTGGCA
CCATGCCTTTTGGTCTGAAGCTCCGCCGGACACGGCGCTACAACGTCCTGAGCAAGAACTGCTTTGTCAC
ACGGATTCGCCTGCTGGACAGCAATGTTATCGAGTGCACGCTGTCGGTGGAAAGCACAGGGCAAGAATGC
CTGGAGGCTGTGGCCCAGAGGCTGGAGCTGCGAGAGACGCACTACTTTGGCCTTTGGTTTCTCAGCAAGA
GCCAGCAAGCACGATGGGTGGAGCTGGAGAAACCTCTGAAGAAACATCTGGACAAATTCGCTAATGAGCC
TTTGCTTTTCTTTGGAGTCATGTTCTATGTGCCAAATGTGTCATGGCTTCAGCAAGAGGCCACAAGATAT
CAGTATTACCTGCAAGTCAAAAAAGATGTGCTTGAAGGGCGATTACGATGTACATTGGACCAGGTGATTC
GGCTAGCCGGCCTAGCTGTGCAAGCTGATTTTGGAGACTATAATCAGTTTGATTCTCAAGATTTCCTCAG
AGAGTATGTGCTATTTCCTATGGATTTGGCCCTGGAAGAGGCTGTTCTGGAGGAGCTGACCCAGAAGGTA
GCCCAAGAACACAAAGCCCACAGTGGAATCCTGCCAGCAGAAGCTGAACTGATGTACATCAATGAAGTTG
AACGTTTGGATGGATTTGGACAGGAAATCTTCCCTGTAAAGGACAATCATGGAAACTGTGTACACCTTGG
CATTTTCTTTATGGGGATTTTCGTGAGGAACAGAATTGGAAGACAAGCGGTAATATACAGGTGGAATGAC
ATGGGGAATATCACTCATAACAAGTCGACCATTCTAGTGGAGCTCATCAACAAAGAAGAGACTGCCCTCT
TTCACACGGATGATATCGAAAATGCCAAGTATATTTCTCGGTTGTTTGCCACACGACACAAGTTTTACAA
ACAAAACAAAATCTGCACTGAACAGTCAAATTCTCCACCCCCCATCAGACGCCAGCCCACCTGGAGCCGG
TCCTCTCTGCCCAGGCAGCAGCCGTACATCCTGCCTCCCGTTCACGTCCAGTGTGGTGAGCACTACTCGG
AAACGCACACCTCGCAAGACAGCATTTTTCATGGGAATGAAGAAGCCTTGTATTGCAACTCTCACAACAG
CCTGGACTTAAATTATTTAAATGGCACTGTCACCAATGGCAGCGTGTGTAGCGTTCACAGCGTCAACTCC
CTCAACTGCTCGCAAAGTTTCATCCAGGCCTCCCCTGTATCCTCCAACCTCAGTATCCCTGGGAGTGACA
TCATGCGGGCCGACTACATCCCGAGCCACCGGCACAGCGCGATCATCGTGCCCTCGTACAGGCCAACCCC
CGATTATGAGACAGTCATGCGCCAGATGAAGAGGGGGATCCTGCATACAGACAGCCAGAGCCAGTCTCTG
AGAAACCTCAACATTATCAACACCCATGCCTACAACCAGCCAGAGGATCTGGTGTACAGCCAACCGGAGA
TGCGGGAGAGGCACCCCTACACTGTCCCTTATGGGCCACAGGGGGTCTACAGCAACAAACTTGTCAGTCC
ATCTGACCAGAGGAACCCAAAGAATAATGTGGTACCAAGCAAGCCGGGGGCAAGCGCCATCTCGCACACG
GTGAGCACCCCAGAGCTGGCCAACATGCAGCTGCAGGGCAGCCATAACTACAGCACGGCCCACATGCTTA
AGAACTATCTCTTCAGGCCACCGCCCCCCTACCCACGGCCACGACCTGCCACCAGCACCCCAGACCTGGC
CAGCCACCGCCACAAGTACGTCAGCGGCAGCAGCCCGGACCTGGTGACCCGGAAGGTGCAGCTCTCGGTG
AAGACCTTCCAAGAGGACAGCTCTCCGGTGGTTCATCAGTCTCTCCAGGAGGTGAGCGAGCCCCTCACGG
CCACCAAGCACCACGGCACTGTGAACAAGCGCCACAGCCTGGAGGTGATGAACAGCATGGTGCGGGGCAT
GGAGGCCATGACGCTCAAGTCGCTCCACCTCCCCATGGCTCGCCGCAACACGCTCCGGGAGCAGGGACCG
CCCGAGGAGGGGTCAGGCAGCCACGAGGTCCCCCAGCTCCCTCAGTATCACCACAAGAAGACCTTCTCTG
ATGCCACTATGCTAATCCACAGCAGCGAGAGTGAGGAGGAGGAGGAGGAGGCTCCAGAATCGGTGCCCCA
GATCCCCATGCTCCGGGAGAAGATGGAGTACAGTGCCCAGCTGCAGGCGGCCCTGGCCCGCATCCCCAAC
AAGCCCCCGCCTGAGTACCCCGGTCCAAGGAAGAGTGTGAGCAATGGGGCTCTGAGGCAGGACCAAGCCA
GCCTTCCTCCCGCCATGGCCAGAGCCAGGGTGCTGAGGCATGGGCCAGCCAAGGCCATCAGCATGTCTCG
GACTGACCCGCCGGCTGTCAACGGGGCCTCTCTCGGCCCATCCATCTCGGAACCCGACCTGACTAGTGTG
AAGGAGCGGGTCAAAAAAGAGCCTGTGAAGGAGAGACCTGTGTCTGAAATGTTTTCCCTGGAAGACAGCA
TTATAGAGAGAGAGATGATGATCAGGAATCTAGAGAAGCAGAAGATGGCAGGCCTGGAGGCACAGAAGAG
GCCGCTGATGTTGGCAGCATTGAATGGGCTCTCGGTGGCTCGAGTCTCAGGGCGGGAAGAGAATCGAGTT
GATGCCACCCGGGTTCCCATGGACGAGAGGTTCAGAACCCTGAAGAAGAAACTAGAAGAGGGAATGGTGT
TCACAGAATATGAGCAAATTCCAAAGAAAAAGGCGAATGGCATTTTCAGCACAGCAGCTCTGCCAGAAAA
CGCCGAGCGCAGCCGAATCCGTGAAGTTGTCCCCTATGAGGAGAATCGAGTAGAGCTGATACCAACCAAA
GAAAATAACACAGGATACATTAATGCCTCCCACATCAAGGTGGTGGTTGGCGGGGCAGAATGGCACTACA
TAGCCACCCAGGGGCCCCTGCCACACACGTGCCACGACTTCTGGCAGATGGTGTGGGAGCAGGGAGTGAA
TGTGATTGCCATGGTCACTGCAGAGGAGGAGGGTGGACGAACCAAAAGCCACCGATACTGGCCCAAACTA
GGTTCAAAGCACAGCTCAGCCACCTATGGCAAGTTCAAGGTCACCACGAAGTTTCGAACGGATTCTGTTT
GCTATGCAACCACGGGCTTGAAGGTCAAGCACCTTTTGTCTGGGCAAGAAAGGACGGTGTGGCATTTACA
ATATACTGACTGGCCAGATCACGGCTGTCCAGAGGATGTCCAAGGATTTTTATCCTACTTGGAGGAGATC
CAGTCGGTCCGTCGCCATACCAACAGCATGCTGGAAGGCACCAAGAACCGGCACCCGCCCATCGTGGTCC
ACTGTAGTGCTGGGGTGGGAAGGACCGGCGTGCTCATTCTTTCTGAGCTGATGATCTACTGCTTGGAACA
TAACGAAAAGGTGGAAGTGCCCATGATGCTGAGGCTCCTCAGGGAGCAGAGGATGTTCATGATCCAGACT
ATCGCTCAGTACAAGTTTGTCTACCAAGTCCTCATCCAGTTCCTCCAAAACTCCAGACTCATTTTGCCAA
CTTTCTTGTACAAAGTGGTTACCGGTTATCCGTATGATGTGCCGGATTATGCGTAAACGCGTCCGGTCCA
CCACCACCACCACCACTAAGGATCCGGGGTTGGGGTTGCGCCTTTTCCAAGGCAGCCCTGGGTTTGCGCA
GGGACGCGGCTGCTCTGGGCGTGGTTCCGGGAAACGCAGCGGCGCCGACCCTGGGTCTCGCACATTCTTC
ACGTCCGTTCGCAGCGTCACCCGGATCTTCGCCGCTACCCTTGTGGGCCCCCCGGCGACGCTTCCTGCTC
CGCCCCTAAGTCGGGAAGGTTCCTTGCGGTTCGCGGCGTGCCGGACGTGACAAACGGAAGCCGCACGTCT
CACTAGTACCCTCGCAGACGGACAGCGCCAGGGAGCAATGGCAGCGCGCCGACCGCGATGGGCTGTGGCC
AATAGCGGCTGCTCAGCAGGGCGCGCCGAGAGCAGCGGCCGGGAAGGGGCGGTGCGGGAGGCGGGGTGTG
GGGCGGTAGTGTGGGCCCTGTTCCTGCCCGCGCGGTGTTCCGCATTCTGCAAGCCTCCGGAGCGCACGTC
GGCAGTCGGCTCCCTCGTTGACCGAATCACCGACCTCTCTCCCCAGCAATTCACCATGACCGAGTACAAG
CCCACGGTGCGCCTCGCCACCCGCGACGACGTCCCCAGGGCCGTACGCACCCTCGCCGCCGCGTTCGCCG
ACTACCCCGCCACGCGCCACACCGTCGATCCGGACCGCCACATCGAGCGGGTCACCGAGCTGCAAGAACT
CTTCCTCACGCGCGTCGGGCTCGACATCGGCAAGGTGTGGGTCGCGGACGACGGCGCCGCGGTGGCGGTC
TGGACCACGCCGGAGAGCGTCGAAGCGGGGGCGGTGTTCGCCGAGATCGGCCCGCGCATGGCCGAGTTGA
GCGGTTCCCGGCTGGCCGCGCAGCAACAGATGGAAGGCCTCCTGGCGCCGCACCGGCCCAAGGAGCCCGC
GTGGTTCCTGGCCACCGTCGGCGTCTCGCCCGACCACCAGGGCAAGGGTCTGGGCAGCGCCGTCGTGCTC
CCCGGAGTGGAGGCGGCCGAGCGCGCCGGGGTGCCCGCCTTCCTGGAGACCTCCGCGCCCCGCAACCTCC
CCTTCTACGAGCGGCTCGGCTTCACCGTCACCGCCGACGTCGAGGTGCCCGAAGGACCGCGCACCTGGTG
CATGACCCGCAAGCCCGGTGCCGAAGGTAGAGGTTCTCTCCTCACTTGTGGTGATGTTGAAGAAAACCCT
GGTCCAATGTCTAGACTGGACAAGAGCAAAGTCATAAACGGAGCTCTGGAATTACTCAATGGTGTCGGTA
TCGAAGGCCTGACGACAAGGAAACTCGCTCAAAAGCTGGGAGTTGAGCAGCCTACCCTGTACTGGCACGT
GAAGAACAAGCGGGCCCTGCTCGATGCCCTGCCAATCGAGATGCTGGACAGGCATCATACCCACTTCTGC
CCCCTGGAAGGCGAGTCATGGCAAGACTTTCTGCGGAACAACGCCAAGTCATACCGCTGTGCTCTCCTCT
CACATCGCGACGGGGCTAAAGTGCATCTCGGCACCCGCCCAACAGAGAAACAGTACGAAACCCTGGAAAA
TCAGCTCGCGTTCCTGTGTCAGCAAGGCTTCTCCCTGGAGAACGCACTGTACGCTCTGTCCGCCGTGGGC
CACTTTACACTGGGCTGCGTATTGGAGGAACAGGAGCATCAAGTAGCAAAAGAGGAAAGAGAGACACCTA
CCACCGATTCTATGCCCCCACTTCTGAGACAAGCAATTGAGCTGTTCGACCGGCAGGGAGCCGAACCTGC
CTTCCTTTTCGGCCTGGAACTAATCATATGTGGCCTGGAGAAACAGCTAAAGTGCGAAAGCGGCGGGCCG
ACCGACGCCCTTGACGATTTTGACTTAGACATGCTCCCAGCCGATGCCCTTGACGACTTTGACCTTGATA
TGCTGCCTGCTGACGCTCTTGACGATTTTGACCTTGACATGCTCCCCGGGTAACTAAGTAAGGATCGATC
CAAGATATCGTATTCTTAACTATGTTGCTCCTTTTACGCTATGTGGATACGCTGCTTTAATGCCTTTGTA
TCATGCTATTGCTTCCCGTATGGCTTTCATTTTCTCCTCCTTGTATAAATCCTGGTTGCTGTCTCTTTAT
GAGGAGTTGTGGCCCGTTGTCAGGCAACGTGGCGTGGTGTGCACTGTGTTTGCTGACGCAACCCCCACTG
GTTGGGGCATTGCCACCACCTGTCAGCTCCTTTCCGGGACTTTCGCTTTCCCCCTCCCTATTGCCACGGC
GGAACTCATCGCCGCCTGCCTTGCCCGCTGCTGGACAGGGGCTCGGCTGTTGGGCACTGACAATTCCGTG
GTGTTGTCGGGGAAGCTGACGTCCTTTCCATGGCTGCTCGCCTGTGTTGCCACCTGGATTCTGCGCGGGA
CGTCCTTCTGCTACGTCCCTTCGGCCCTCAATCCAGCGGACCTTCCTTCCCGCGGCCTGCTGCCGGCTCT
GCGGCCTCTTCCGCGTCTTCGCCTTCGCCCTCAGACGAGTCGGATCTCCCTTTGGGCCGCCTCCCCGCCT
GTTTCGCCTCGGCGTCCGGACTAGAGGTACCTTTAAGACCAATGACTTACAAGGCAGCTGTAGATCTTAG
CCACTTTTTAAAAGAAAAGGGGGGACTGGAAGGGCTAATTCACTCCCAACGAAGACAAGATCTGCTTTTT
GCTTGTACTGGGTCTCTCTGGTTAGACCAGATCTGAGCCTGGGAGCTCTCTGGCTAACTAGGGAACCCAC
TGCTTAAGCCTCAATAAAGCTTGCCTTGAGTGCTTCAAGTAGTGTGTGCCCGTCTGTTGTGTGACTCTGG
TAACTAGAGATCCCTCAGACCCTTTTAGTCAGTGTGGAAAATCTCTAGCAGTAGTAGTTCATGTCATCTT
ATTATTCAGTATTTATAACTTGCAAAGAAATGAATATCAGAGAGTGAGAGGAACTTGTTTATTGCAGCTT
ATAATGGTTACAAATAAAGCAATAGCATCACAAATTTCACAAATAAAGCATTTTTTTCACTGCATTCTAG
TTGTGGTTTGTCCAAACTCATCAATGTATCTTATCATGTCTGGCTCTAGCTATCCCGCCCCTAACTCCGC
CCATCCCGCCCCTAACTCCGCCCAGTTCCGCCCATTCTCCGCCCCATGGCTGACTAATTTTTTTTATTTA
TGCAGAGGCCGAGGCCGCCTCGGCCTCTGAGCTATTCCAGAAGTAGTGAGGAGGCTTTTTTGGAGGCCTT
TCAAATATGTATCCGCTCATGAGACAATAACCCTGATAAATGCTTCAATAATATTGAAAAAGGAAGAGTA
TGAGTATTCAACATTTCCGTGTCGCCCTTATTCCCTTTTTTGCGGCATTTTGCCTTCCTGTTTTTGCTCA
CCCAGAAACGCTGGTGAAAGTAAAAGATGCTGAAGATCAGTTGGGTGCACGAGTGGGTTACATCGAACTG
GATCTCAACAGCGGTAAGATCCTTGAGAGTTTTCGCCCCGAAGAACGTTTTCCAATGATGAGCACTTTTA
AAGTTCTGCTATGTGGCGCGGTATTATCCCGTATTGACGCCGGGCAAGAGCAACTCGGTCGCCGCATACA
CTATTCTCAGAATGACTTGGTTGAGTACTCACCAGTCACAGAAAAGCATCTTACGGATGGCATGACAGTA
AGAGAATTATGCAGTGCTGCCATAACCATGAGTGATAACACTGCGGCCAACTTACTTCTGACAACGATCG
GAGGACCGAAGGAGCTAACCGCTTTTTTGCACAACATGGGGGATCATGTAACTCGCCTTGATCGTTGGGA
ACCGGAGCTGAATGAAGCCATACCAAACGACGAGCGTGACACCACGATGCCTGTAGCAATGGCAACAACG
TTGCGCAAACTATTAACTGGCGAACTACTTACTCTAGCTTCCCGGCAACAATTAATAGACTGGATGGAGG
CGGATAAAGTTGCAGGACCACTTCTGCGCTCGGCCCTTCCGGCTGGCTGGTTTATTGCTGATAAATCTGG
AGCCGGTGAGCGTGGGTCTCGCGGTATCATTGCAGCACTGGGGCCAGATGGTAAGCCCTCCCGTATCGTA
GTTATCTACACGACGGGGAGTCAGGCAACTATGGATGAACGAAATAGACAGATCGCTGAGATAGGTGCCT
CACTGATTAAGCATTGGTAACTGTCAGACCAAGTTTACTCATATATACTTTAGATTGATTTAAAACTTCA
TTTTTAATTTAAAAGGATCTAGGTGAAGATCCTTTTTGATAATCTCATGACCAAAATCCCTTAACGTGAG
TTTTCGTTCCACTGAGCGTCAGACCCCGTAGAAAAGATCAAAGGATCTTCTTGAGATCCTTTTTTTCTGC
GCGTAATCTGCTGCTTGCAAACAAAAAAACCACCGCTACCAGCGGTGGTTTGTTTGCCGGATCAAGAGCT
ACCAACTCTTTTTCCGAAGGTAACTGGCTTCAGCAGAGCGCAGATACCAAATACTGTTCTTCTAGTGTAG
CCGTAGTTAGGCCACCACTTCAAGAACTCTGTAGCACCGCCTACATACCTCGCTCTGCTAATCCTGTTAC
CAGTGGCTGCTGCCAGTGGCGATAAGTCGTGTCTTACCGGGTTGGACTCAAGACGATAGTTACCGGATAA
GGCGCAGCGGTCGGGCTGAACGGGGGGTTCGTGCACACAGCCCAGCTTGGAGCGAACGACCTACACCGAA
CTGAGATACCTACAGCGTGAGCTATGAGAAAGCGCCACGCTTCCCGAAGGGAGAAAGGCGGACAGGTATC
CGGTAAGCGGCAGGGTCGGAACAGGAGAGCGCACGAGGGAGCTTCCAGGGGGAAACGCCTGGTATCTTTA
TAGTCCTGTCGGGTTTCGCCACCTCTGACTTGAGCGTCGATTTTTGTGATGCTCGTCAGGGGGGCGGAGC
CTATGGAAAAACGCCAGCAACGCGGCCTTTTTACGGTTCCTGGCCTTTTGCTGGCCTTTTGCTCACATGT
TCTTTCCTGCGTTATCCCCTGATTCTGTGGATAACCGTATTACCGCCTTTGAGTGAGCTGATACCGCTCG
CCGCAGCCGAACGACCGAGCGCAGCGAGTCAGTGAGCGAGGAAGCGGAAGAGCGCCCAATACGCAAACCG
CCTCTCCCCGCGCGTTGGCCGATTCATTAATGCAGCTGGCACGACAGGTTTCCCGACTGGAAAGCGGGCA
GTGAGCGCAACGCAATTAATGTGAGTTAGCTCACTCATTAGGCACCCCAGGCTTTACACTTTATGCTTCC
GGCTCGTATGTTGTGTGGAATTGTGAGCGGATAACAATTTCACACAGGAAACAGCTATGACCATGATTAC
GCCAAGCGCGCAATTAACCCTCACTAAAGGGAACAAAAGCTGGAGCTGCAAGCTTAATGTAGTCTTATGC
AATACTCTTGTAGTCTTGCAACATGGTAACGATGAGTTAGCAACATGCCTTACAAGGAGAGAAAAAGCAC
CGTGCATGCCGATTGGTGGAAGTAAGGTGGTACGATCGTGCCTTATTAGGAAGGCAACAGACGGGTCTGA
CATGGATTGGACGAACCACTGAATTGCCGCATTGCAGAGATATTGTATTTAAGTGCCTAGCTCGATACAT
AAACGGGTCTCTCTGGTTAGACCAGATCTGAGCCTGGGAGCTCTCTGGCTAACTAGGGAACCCACTGCTT
AAGCCTCAATAAAGCTTGCCTTGAGTGCTTCAAGTAGTGTGTGCCCGTCTGTTGTGTGACTCTGGTAACT
AGAGATCCCTCAGACCCTTTTAGTCAGTGTGGAAAATCTCTAGCAGTGGCGCCCGAACAGGGACTTGAAA
GCGAAAGGGAAACCAGAGGAGCTCTCTCGACGCAGGACTCGGCTTGCTGAAGCGCGCACGGCAAGAGGCG
AGGGGCGGCGACTGGTGAGTACGCCAAAAATTTTGACTAGCGGAGGCTAGAAGGAGAGAGATGGGTGCGA
GAGCGTCAGTATTAAGCGGGGGAGAATTAGATCGCGATGGGAAAAAATTCGGTTAAGGCCAGGGGGAAAG
AAAAAATATAAATTAAAACATATAGTATGGGCAAGCAGGGAGCTAGAACGATTCGCAGTTAATCCTGGCC
TGTTAGAAACATCAGAAGGCTGTAGACAAATACTGGGACAGCTACAACCATCCCTTCAGACAGGATCAGA
AGAACTTAGATCATTATATAATACAGTAGCAACCCTCTATTGTGTGCATCAAAGGATAGAGATAAAAGAC
ACCAAGGAAGCTTTAGACAAGATAGAGGAAGAGCAAAACAAAAGTAAGACCACCGCACAGCAAGCGGCCG
CTGATCTTCAGACCTGGAGGAGGAGATATGAGGGACAATTGGAGAAGTGAATTATATAAATATAAAGTAG
TAAAAATTGAACCATTAGGAGTAGCACCCACCAAGGCAAAGAGAAGAGTGGTGCAGAGAGAAAAAAGAGC
AGTGGGAATAGGAGCTTTGTTCCTTGGGTTCTTGGGAGCAGCAGGAAGCACTATGGGCGCAGCGTCAATG
ACGCTGACGGTACAGGCCAGACAATTATTGTCTGGTATAGTGCAGCAGCAGAACAATTTGCTGAGGGCTA
TTGAGGCGCAACAGCATCTGTTGCAACTCACAGTCTGGGGCATCAAGCAGCTCCAGGCAAGAATCCTGGC
TGTGGAAAGATACCTAAAGGATCAACAGCTCCTGGGGATTTGGGGTTGCTCTGGAAAACTCATTTGCACC
ACTGCTGTGCCTTGGAATGCTAGTTGGAGTAATAAATCTCTGGAACAGATTTGGAATCACACGACCTGGA
TGGAGTGGGACAGAGAAATTAACAATTACACAAGCTTAATACACTCCTTAATTGAAGAATCGCAAAACCA
GCAAGAAAAGAATGAACAAGAATTATTGGAATTAGATAAATGGGCAAGTTTGTGGAATTGGTTTAACATA
ACAAATTGGCTGTGGTATATAAAATTATTCATAATGATAGTAGGAGGCTTGGTAGGTTTAAGAATAGTTT
TTGCTGTACTTTCTATAGTGAATAGAGTTAGGCAGGGATATTCACCATTATCGTTTCAGACCCACCTCCC
AACCCCGAGGGGACAATTCTCGACCTCGAGACAAATGGCAGTATTCATCCACAATTTTAAAAGAAAAGGG
GGGATTGGGGGGTACAGTGCAGGGGAAAGAATAGTAGACATAATAGCAACAGACATACAAACTAAAGAAT
TACAAAAACAAATTACAAAAATTCAAAATTTTC
